>Addgene plasmid #29298 | pEMS1722 | addgene partial sequence | sequence record 34646 | 29298 with M13pUC-fwd (5' CCCAGTCACGACGTTGTAAAACG 3')
ATGTCAGTAAGACCAATAGGTGCCTATCAGAAACGCAAGAGTCTTCTCTGTCTCGACAAGCCCAGTTTCT
ATTGGTCTCCTTAAACCTGTCTTGTAACCTTGATACTTACGGCGCGCCTTCTGTGCCTCTAAAGAGAGAG
AATCACCTCAGTTCTTCCAGCCAAAGATGTCACCAGCAAGGTAATTCTGATTGTCTAGCAGTAATTTTCA
ATGGCTCTTGCAGAGTTTGTAAAGAGTAATTTTCATCTTGTAGAAAGAGTTAAATTGCAAGATGATACAT
TCAAAAATCAGTATTTCTCTCAGTGACAGGTGCTTGAATAAAAATTAGAATCCTTTTCACCTGCTGTCTG
GGCACATGGTTGGCCCCAGTATCTATTGAATGCCATACTTCTATAGTGCTGGAAATAACCCTGGGGACAA
TCTTTTCATAACAGGGATGTACCACTCAAGCTTAGTGTATTTTTTGACGAAGGAAACAGCTTCAAGACAT
TGATTTTCTTCTGCTTTAAAATTTCAGTATCTGACTAATATAAGACTAGAGTATCATCTATTTAATAATT
ATTCTGCTCGTGTGTGTGCAAATGTATAAATATAATGTGTATATATACATATAATTTTAAAAAAGATTTT
GTATATACATTACTTTTTCCTCTTTCAA
