[The description below was written by a language model from this plasmid's Addgene catalogue record.]
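Description:
pEMS1722 is a Pleiades Promoter Project plasmid built on the large pEMS1313 backbone (about 18.8 kb without insert). It is propagated in E. coli as a high-copy plasmid under ampicillin selection. The record does not list the origin of replication or other backbone elements, and no feature table is provided, so the backbone beyond its reporter cassette cannot be described from the available information.

The insert is Ple250, a roughly 3.4 kb human MiniPromoter designed from regulatory sequence of the VIP gene (vasoactive intestinal polypeptide, also known as PHM27). It was cloned by restriction enzyme between FseI and AscI sites, although it is not recorded whether these sites survived cloning. The MiniPromoter sits upstream of a backbone-encoded Intron-LacZ-NLS reporter. In this arrangement the candidate promoter drives a transcript containing an intron, an element commonly included to improve transgene expression, followed by beta-galactosidase carrying a nuclear localisation signal. Cells in which the promoter is active can therefore be identified by nuclear LacZ staining.

The construct belongs to a collection of compact human promoters intended to direct selective, region- or cell type-specific expression in the brain. For this particular design the outcome was negative: reporter expression was not detected in the brain or eye using LacZ. pEMS1722 is therefore mainly useful as a documented non-expressing MiniPromoter design, as a reference point for redesigning VIP regulatory elements, or as a source of the Ple250 sequence or reporter cassette.
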