Addgene plasmid #29298: pEMS1722
Purpose: Expression of the reporter gene was not detected in the brain and eye using LacZ.
Depositing lab: Elizabeth Simpson. Depositing organization: University of British Columbia. Publication: A regulatory toolbox of MiniPromoters to drive selective expression in the brain. Portales-Casamar E, Swanson DJ, Liu L, de Leeuw CN, Banks KG, Ho Sui SJ, Fulton DL, Ali J, Amirabbasi M, Arenillas DJ, Babyak N, Black SF, Bonaguro RJ, Brauer E, Candido TR, Castellarin M, Chen J, Chen Y, Cheng JC, Chopra V, Docking TR, Dreolini L, D'Souza CA, Flynn EK, Glenn R, Hatakka K, Hearty TG, Imanian B, Jiang S, Khorasan-zadeh S, Komljenovic I, Laprise S, Liao NY, Lim JS, Lithwick S, Liu F, Liu J, Lu M, McConechy M, McLeod AJ, Milisavljevic M, Mis J, O'Connor K, Palma B, Palmquist DL, Schmouth JF, Swanson MI, Tam B, Ticoll A, Turner JL, Varhol R, Vermeulen J, Watkins RF, Wilson G, Wong BK, Wong SH, Wong TY, Yang GS, Ypsilanti AR, Jones SJ, Holt RA, Goldowitz D, Wasserman WW, Simpson EM. Proc Natl Acad Sci U S A. 2010 Sep 21. 107(38):16589-94. 10.1073/pnas.1009158107 PubMed 20807748.
Backbone
  Vector backbone: pEMS1313
  Backbone size w/o insert (bp): 18843
  Vector type: Pleiades Promoter Project [sic, Pleaides Plieades]
Growth in bacteria
  Bacterial resistance: Ampicillin, 100 μg/mL
  Growth temperature: 37°C
  Growth strain: DH5alpha
  Growth instructions: DH10B
  Copy number: High Copy
Gene/Insert
  Gene/Insert name: Ple250 (alt names: VIP; vasoactive intestinal polypeptide)
  Species: H. sapiens (human)
  Insert size (bp): 3411
  Entrez Gene: VIP (a.k.a. PHM27)
  Tag / fusion protein: Intron-LacZ-NLS (C terminal on backbone)
  Cloning method: Restriction Enzyme; 5′ cloning site FseI (unknown if destroyed); 3′ cloning site AscI (unknown if destroyed)
  Sequencing primers: 5′ Unknown
Terms and licenses: Academic/Nonprofit Terms; Industry Terms
How to cite: pEMS1722 was a gift from Elizabeth Simpson (Addgene plasmid # 29298 ; http://n2t.net/addgene:29298 ; RRID:Addgene_29298)
